>Addgene plasmid #73828 | Plekhm1-N terminal pFastHFTb | depositor partial sequence | sequence record 136931 | cloned part of human Plekhm1
ATGCTTTCAGTGGTGGAGAATGGACTGGACCCCCAGGCTGCCATCCCGGTCATCAAGAAGAAGCTGGTGG
GATCCGTGAAGGCCTTGCAGAAGCAGTACGTGTCCCTGGACACGGTGGTCACTAGTGAAGACGGAGATGC
CAACACCATGTGCAGCGCCCTGGAGGCCGTATTTATCCATGGCCTGCACGCCAAGCACATCCGAGCTGAG
GCCGGAGGAAAAAGGAAGAAAAGTGCCCACCAGAAGCCTCTGCCCCAGCCTGTCTTCTGGCCCCTCCTGA
AAGCTGTCACCCACAAACACATCATCTCAGAGTTGGAGCACCTGACGTTTGTCAACACGGATGTGGGCCG
CTGCCGGGCATGGCTGCGGCTGGCCCTGAACGATGGCCTGATGGAGTGCTACCTGAAGCTGCTGCTGCAG
GAGCAGGCCCGCTTGCATGAGTACTACCAGCCCACCGCCCTGCTCCGGGATGCTGAGGAGGGCGAGTTCC
TCCTTAGCTTCCTGCAGGGCCTCACGTCCTTGTCCTTCGAACTCTCCTACAAGTCTGCCATCTTAAATGA
GTGGACGCTCACCCCATTGGCCCTGTCTGGGCTTTGCCCGCTTTCTGAGCTGGACCCTCTCTCTACCTCT
GGTGCAGAACTACAGCGGAAGGAATCTCTGGATTCCATTTCCCATTCTTCAGGCTCTGAAGACATCGAAG
TCCATCACTCGGGCCATAAGATACGGAGGAACCAGAAGCTGACTGCCTCCTCCCTCAGCCTGGACACGGC
CAGTTCATCCCAGCTGTCCTGCAGCCTAAACTCTGATAGCTGCTTACTCCAAGAGAATGGCTCCAAGAGT
CCAGACCATTGCGAGGAGCCCATGTCCTGTGACTCAGACCTGGGCACAGCAAATGCTGAGGACTCAGACC
GGTCTCTGCAAGAGGTATTGTTGGAATTCAGCAAAGCCCAGGTAAACTCTGTGCCAACCAACGGACTGAG
CCAAGAAACAGAGATCCCCACACCACAGGCCTCGCTCTCCCTCCATGGCCTCAACACCAGCACATACCTG
CACTGTGAGGCACCTGCAGAGCCCCTTCCTGCCCAGGCAGCCTCTGGAACTCAAGATGGTGTCCACGTGC
AGGAGCCGCGTCCCCAGGCGCCCAGCCCCCTGGACTTACAGCAGCCTGTAGAGAGCACCTCAGGCCAGCA
GCCTTCTAGTACTGTCAGCGAGACAGCCAGAGAAGTGGGCCAAGGGAATGGCCTGCAGAAGGCCCAGGCT
CATGACGGAGCTGGTCTGAAGCTGGTAGTTTCCTCACCCACCAGTCCGAAAAACAAGAGCTGGATCTCAG
AGGATGACTTCTACCGGCCTTCCCGGGAGCAACCCCTGGAGAGTGCTTCAGACCACCCAATAGCTTCTTA
CAGGGGGACTCCAGGGTCAAGGCCTGGTCTCCACAGGCATTTTTCTCAAGAACCAAGAAAAAACTGCTCC
CTGGGGGCGTTAGACCAAGCG
