>Addgene plasmid #73828 | Plekhm1-N terminal pFastHFTb | addgene partial sequence | sequence record 140154 | fBac-1 5'-tattcataccgtcccacca-3'
CCATCACCATCACCATCACGATTACAAAGATGATGATGATAAAAATATCCCAACGACCGAAAACCTGTAT
TTTCAGGGCGCCATGGGATCCGGAATTCAAAGGCCTACGTCGACGAGCTCACTAGTCGCGGCCGCTTTCG
AATCTAGAATGCTTTCAGTGGTGGAGAATGGACTGGACCCCCAGGCTGCCATCCCGGTCATCAAGAAGAA
GCTGGTGGGATCCGTGAAGGCCTTGCAGAAGCAGTACGTGTCCCTGGACACGGTGGTCACTAGTGAAGAC
GGAGATGCCAACACCATGTGCAGCGCCCTGGAGGCCGTATTTATCCATGGCCTGCACGCCAAGCACATCC
GAGCTGAGGCCGGAGGAAAAAGGAAGAAAAGTGCCCACCAGAAGCCTCTGCCCCAGCCTGTCTTCTGGCC
CCTCCTGAAAGCTGTCACCCACAAACACATCATCTCAGAGTTGGAGCACCTGACGTTTGTCAACACGGAT
GTGGGCCGCTGCCGGGCATGGCTGCGGCTGGCCCTGAACGATGGCCTGATGGAGTGCTACCTGAAGCTGC
TGCTGCAGGAGCAGGCCCGCTTGCATGAGTACTACCAGCCCACCGCCCTGCTCCGGGATGCTGAGGAGGG
CGAGTTCCTCCTTAGCTTCCTGCAGGGCCTCACGTCCTTGTCCTTCGAACTCTCCTACAAGTCTGCCATC
TTAAATGAGTGGACGCTCACCCCATTGGCCCTGTCTGGGCTTTGCCCGCTTTCTGAGCTGGACCCTCTCT
CTACCTCTGGTGCAGAACTACAGCGGAAGGAATCTCTGGATTCCATTTCCCATTCTTCAGGCTCTGAAGA
CATCGAAGTCCATCACTCGGGCCATAAGATACGGAGGAACCAGAAGCTGACTGCCTCCTCCCTCAGCCTG
GACACGGCCAGTTCATCCCAGCTGTCCTGCAGCCTAAACTCTGATAG
