>Addgene plasmid #73828 | Plekhm1-N terminal pFastHFTb | addgene partial sequence | sequence record 140155 | SV40pA-R 5'-GAAATTTGTGATGCTATTGC-3'
CAGTTAACAACAACAATTGCATTCATTTTATGTTTCAGGTTCAGGGGGAGGTGTGGGAGGTTTTTTAAAG
CAAGTAAAACCTCTACAAATGTGGTATGGCTGATTATGATCCTCTAGTACTTCTCGACAAGCTTGGTACC
GCATGCCTCGAGTCACGCTTGGTCTAACGCCCCCAGGGAGCAGTTTTTTCTTGGTTCTTGAGAAAAATGC
CTGTGGAGACCAGGCCTTGACCCTGGAGTCCCCCTGTAAGAAGCTATTGGGTGGTCTGAAGCACTCTCCA
GGGGTTGCTCCCGGGAAGGCCGGTAGAAGTCATCCTCTGAGATCCAGCTCTTGTTTTTCGGACTGGTGGG
TGAGGAAACTACCAGCTTCAGACCAGCTCCGTCATGAGCCTGGGCCTTCTGCAGGCCATTCCCTTGGCCC
ACTTCTCTGGCTGTCTCGCTGACAGTACTAGAAGGCTGCTGGCCTGAGGTGCTCTCTACAGGCTGCTGTA
AGTCCAGGGGGCTGGGCGCCTGGGGACGCGGCTCCTGCACGTGGACACCATCTTGAGTTCCAGAGGCTGC
CTGGGCAGGAAGGGGCTCTGCAGGTGCCTCACAGTGCAGGTATGTGCTGGTGTTGAGGCCATGGAGGGAG
AGCGAGGCCTGTGGTGTGGGGATCTCTGTTTCTTGGCTCAGTCCGTTGGTTGGCACAGAGTTTACCTGGG
CTTTGCTGAATTCCAACAATACCTCTTGCAGAGACCGGTCTGAGTCCTCAGCATTTGCTGTGCCCAGGTC
TGAGTCACAGGACATGGGCTCCTCGCAATGGTCTGGACTCTTGGAGCCATTCTCTTGGAGTAAGCAACTA
TCAGAGTTTAGGCTGCAGGACAGCTGGGATGAACTGGCCGTGTCCAGGCTGA
