[The description below was written by a language model from this plasmid's Addgene catalogue record.]
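Description:
Plekhm1-N terminal pFastHFTb is an insect-cell expression construct built on the pFastBac-HFb backbone, with a recorded total size of about 6.3 kb (a 4.9 kb backbone plus a roughly 1.5 kb insert). It is maintained in standard E. coli cloning strains under ampicillin selection; the copy number is listed as unknown. No feature table accompanies the record, so the origin of replication, the promoter and other backbone elements are not explicitly stated. pFastBac-family vectors are generally baculovirus donor plasmids. In these, the expression cassette is flanked by Tn7 transposition elements and is moved into a bacmid, which is then used to generate recombinant baculovirus. Expression in such vectors is typically driven by a strong late viral promoter such as polyhedrin. These details are inferred from the backbone family rather than confirmed for this plasmid.

The payload is the N-terminal portion of human PLEKHM1, covering amino acids 1–497, inserted by restriction cloning between XbaI and XhoI sites; whether those sites survived cloning is not recorded. The fragment carries 6xHis and Flag tags at its N terminus. The His tag allows immobilised metal affinity purification, and the Flag epitope allows antibody-based detection or pull-down.

The stated purpose is expression of the N-terminal part of human Plekhm1 in insect cells. This suits production of recombinant, affinity-purifiable protein for biochemical, binding or structural work on this region of PLEKHM1, although the record does not specify a downstream application.
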