Addgene plasmid #73828: Plekhm1-N terminal pFastHFTb
Purpose: Express human Plekhm1 N-part in insect cells
Depositing lab: Paul Odgren. Depositing organization: University of Massachusetts, Worcester.
Backbone
  Vector backbone: pFastBac-HFb
  Backbone size w/o insert (bp): 4857
  Total vector size (bp): 6347
  Vector type: Insect Expression
Growth in bacteria
  Bacterial resistance: Ampicillin, 100 μg/mL
  Growth temperature: 37°C
  Growth strain: DH5alpha
  Copy number: Unknown
Gene/Insert
  Gene/Insert name: Plekhm1
  Species: H. sapiens (human)
  Insert size (bp): 1490
  Mutation: cloned N- terminal part of human Plekhm1 (aa 1- 497)
  Entrez Gene: PLEKHM1 (a.k.a. AP162, B2, OPTA3, OPTB6)
  Tag / fusion protein: 6xHis (N terminal on insert); Flag (N terminal on insert)
  Cloning method: Restriction Enzyme; 5′ cloning site Xba1 (unknown if destroyed); 3′ cloning site Xho1 (unknown if destroyed)
  Sequencing primers: 5′ pFastForward; 3′ pFast reverse
Terms and licenses: Academic/Nonprofit Terms; Industry Terms: Not Available to Industry
How to cite: Plekhm1-N terminal pFastHFTb was a gift from Paul Odgren (Addgene plasmid # 73828 ; http://n2t.net/addgene:73828 ; RRID:Addgene_73828)
